Addgene plasmid #105246: pAP1791-1
Purpose: human eGFP with homology arms for RAB11A (recoded )
Depositing lab: Geraldine Seydoux. Depositing organization: Johns Hopkins University and School of Medicine. Publication: Precision genome editing using synthesis-dependent repair of Cas9-induced DNA breaks. Paix A, Folkmann A, Goldman DH, Kulaga H, Grzelak MJ, Rasoloson D, Paidemarry S, Green R, Reed RR, Seydoux G. Proc Natl Acad Sci U S A. 2017 Nov 28. pii: 1711979114. doi: 10.1073/pnas.1711979114. PubMed 29183983.
Backbone
  Vector backbone: pUC19
  Vector type: Bacterial Expression
Growth in bacteria
  Bacterial resistance: Ampicillin, 100 μg/mL
  Growth temperature: 37°C
  Growth strain: DH5alpha
  Copy number: High Copy
Gene/Insert
  Gene/Insert name: eGFP with homology arms for RAB11A (recoded *)
  Species: H. sapiens (human)
  Insert size (bp): 1600
  Entrez Gene: RAB11A (a.k.a. YL8)
  Cloning method: Ligation Independent Cloning
  Sequencing primers: 5′ M13pUC-Fwd; 3′ M13pUC-Rev
Terms and licenses: Academic/Nonprofit Terms; Industry Terms: Not Available to Industry
How to cite: pAP1791-1 was a gift from Geraldine Seydoux (Addgene plasmid # 105246 ; http://n2t.net/addgene:105246 ; RRID:Addgene_105246)
