[The description below was written by a language model from this plasmid's Addgene catalogue record and pLannotate feature annotations shown in this document.]
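Description:
pAP1791-1 is a pUC19-based plasmid of about 4.3 kb that serves as a homology-directed repair donor, or a template for making one, for tagging the human RAB11A locus with EGFP. Although it is catalogued as a bacterial expression vector, it functions essentially as a cloning and storage plasmid. It replicates in E. coli from the high-copy ColE1/pUC origin and is selected with ampicillin through the β-lactamase gene and its native promoter. The remaining backbone annotations are standard pUC19 remnants: the lac promoter, operator and CAP site, short lacI, rop and bom fragments, and a lacZα fragment and partial multiple cloning site on either side of the insert, which indicates the insert was placed in the polylinker.

The insert, recorded as roughly 1.6 kb and introduced by ligation-independent cloning, consists of a complete EGFP coding sequence (about 720 bp) flanked on each side by unannotated sequence that corresponds to the human RAB11A homology arms. The record describes the arms as "recoded". In Cas9 editing donors this usually means silent changes that stop the guide RNA from re-cutting the repaired allele, but the record does not give the specific changes or say which end of RAB11A is tagged. No mammalian promoter drives EGFP. The 18-nt "PGK promoter" hit is too short to be functional and is probably a chance match within the left arm, so fluorescence would depend on correct in-frame integration at the endogenous gene. The associated publication concerns precision genome editing through synthesis-dependent repair of Cas9-induced breaks, which fits use of this plasmid for EGFP knock-in at RAB11A in human cells.
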