Features (pLannotate 1.2.2; 13 found; start..end, strand, type, name):
     65..100     +  CDS            rop (fragment): Rop protein, which maintains plasmids at low copy number; rop
    202..301     +  misc_feature   bom (fragment): basis of mobility region from pBR322
    307..464     -  CDS            lacZα (fragment): LacZα fragment of β-galactosidase; lacZ fragment
    747..764     +  promoter       PGK promoter (fragment): mouse phosphoglycerate kinase 1 promoter
    945..1661    +  CDS            EGFP: EGFP is a basic (constitutively fluorescent) green fluorescent protein published in 1996, derived from Aequorea victoria. It is reported to be a rapidly-maturing weak dimer with moderate acid sensitivity.
   2104..2139    +  misc_feature   MCS (fragment): pUC18/19 multiple cloning site
   2176..2192    -  protein_bind   lac operator: The lac repressor binds to the lac operator to inhibit transcription in E. coli. This inhibition can be relieved by adding lactose or isopropyl-β-D-thiogalactopyranoside (IPTG). lac repressor encoded by lacI
   2200..2230    -  promoter       lac promoter: promoter for the E. coli lac operon
   2245..2266    -  protein_bind   CAP binding site: CAP binding activates transcription in the presence of cAMP. E. coli catabolite activator protein
   2279..2371    -  CDS            lacI (fragment): lac repressor; lacI; The lac repressor binds to the lac operator to inhibit transcription in E. coli. This inhibition can be relieved by adding lactose or isopropyl-β-D-thiogalactopyranoside (IPTG).
   2554..3142    -  rep_origin     ori: high-copy-number ColE1/pMB1/pBR322/pUC origin of replication
   3313..4173    -  CDS            AmpR: β-lactamase; bla; confers resistance to ampicillin, carbenicillin, and related antibiotics
   4174..4278    -  promoter       AmpR promoter: bla
>Addgene plasmid #105246 | pAP1791-1 | addgene full sequence | sequence record 204279 | Addgene NGS Result
CTAAGAAACCATTATTATCATGACATTAACCTATAAAAATAGGCGTATCACGAGGCCCTTTCGTCTCGCG
CGTTTCGGTGATGACGGTGAAAACCTCTGACACATGCAGCTCCCGGAGACGGTCACAGCTTGTCTGTAAG
CGGATGCCGGGAGCAGACAAGCCCGTCAGGGCGCGTCAGCGGGTGTTGGCGGGTGTCGGGGCTGGCTTAA
CTATGCGGCATCAGAGCAGATTGTACTGAGAGTGCACCATATGCGGTGTGAAATACCGCACAGATGCGTA
AGGAGAAAATACCGCATCAGGCGCCATTCGCCATTCAGGCTGCGCAACTGTTGGGAAGGGCGATCGGTGC
GGGCCTCTTCGCTATTACGCCAGCTGGCGAAAGGGGGATGTGCTGCAAGGCGATTAAGTTGGGTAACGCC
AGGGTTTTCCCAGTCACGACGTTGTAAAACGACGGCCAGTGAATTCGAGCTCGGTACCCGGGGATCGGAA
CCGCCACGCATGTGTAGCTGCCTTCGGCTGTCTAATCCTCAGAGAACCCCGCCCCCATCCACAAACCCAC
CACTCACAGGCGGTCCCGCCTGGTTCCAGCGAGCCGCTTCCGGCACGGTAGCTCGAGAAATGAGCAAGCG
GCCACTAAGACTATGGTAGCTAGGAGTTCCAGGACTCAGTTTCCCCTTTGAGCCTCCTTTAGCGACTAAA
GCTTGAAGCCCCACGCATCTCGACTCTCGCGCACACCGCCCTTGTTGGGCTCAGGGGCGGGGCGCCGCCC
CCGGAAGTACTTCCCCTTAAAGGCTGGGGCCTGCCGGAAATGGCGCAGCGGCAGGGAGGGGCTCTTCACC
CAGTCCGGCAGTTGAAGCTCGGCGCTCGGGTTACCCCTGCAGCGACGCCCCCTGGTCCCACAGATACCAC
TGCTGCTCCCGCCCTTTCGCTCCTCGGCCGCGCAATGGTGAGCAAGGGCGAGGAGCTGTTCACCGGGGTG
GTGCCCATCCTGGTCGAGCTGGACGGCGACGTAAACGGCCACAAGTTCAGCGTGTCCGGCGAGGGCGAGG
GCGATGCCACCTACGGCAAGCTGACCCTGAAGTTCATCTGCACCACCGGCAAGCTGCCCGTGCCCTGGCC
CACCCTCGTGACCACCCTGACCTACGGCGTGCAGTGCTTCAGCCGCTACCCCGACCACATGAAGCAGCAC
GACTTCTTCAAGTCCGCCATGCCCGAAGGCTACGTCCAGGAGCGCACCATCTTCTTCAAGGACGACGGCA
ACTACAAGACCCGCGCCGAGGTGAAGTTCGAGGGCGACACCCTGGTGAACCGCATCGAGCTGAAGGGCAT
CGACTTCAAGGAGGACGGCAACATCCTGGGGCACAAGCTGGAGTACAACTACAACAGCCACAACGTCTAT
ATCATGGCCGACAAGCAGAAGAACGGCATCAAGGTGAACTTCAAGATCCGCCACAACATCGAGGACGGCA
GCGTGCAGCTCGCCGACCACTACCAGCAGAACACCCCCATCGGCGACGGCCCCGTGCTGCTGCCCGACAA
CCACTACCTGAGCACCCAGTCCGCCCTGAGCAAAGACCCCAACGAGAAGCGCGATCACATGGTCCTGCTG
GAGTTCGTGACCGCCGCCGGGATCACTCTCGGCATGGACGAGCTGTACAAGGGAACACGTGACGACGAGT
ACGACTACCTCTTTAAAGGTGAGGCCATGGGCTCTCGCACTCTACACAGTCCTCGTTCGGGGACCCGGGC
CACTCCCGGTGGACCCTCGTGCCGGCCACCCCTGCACTGATATAGGCCTCCCTCAGCCCTTCCTTTTTGT
GCGGTTCCGTCTCCTACCCAGCTCAGCCTCTTCTCCCCCGCTCAGACAGGGGTCCCCATCACATGCCGCT
CTCTGAGCGACCTCTCCATAGGCCTTCGCTGGCCTCAGAGCCCCTCCCTGCGTGTCCTTCCCCTGGCGGA
CTGCCTTCTCCCACATCGTCGAATTCCTTTCCCCGGGTTCTACGGCCCCGCCGCTCCTCCCACCATCTCT
CTTTTCGGGTGTAGCGCCCCCTCCCCCTCGGCGTACACCCTTCCCAGCTCGCGTCCTCTCCCGAAGCCCC
TCTGGATCCTCTAGAGTCGACCTGCAGGCATGCAAGCTTGGCGTAATCATGGTCATAGCTGTTTCCTGTG
TGAAATTGTTATCCGCTCACAATTCCACACAACATACGAGCCGGAAGCATAAAGTGTAAAGCCTGGGGTG
CCTAATGAGTGAGCTAACTCACATTAATTGCGTTGCGCTCACTGCCCGCTTTCCAGTCGGGAAACCTGTC
GTGCCAGCTGCATTAATGAATCGGCCAACGCGCGGGGAGAGGCGGTTTGCGTATTGGGCGCTCTTCCGCT
TCCTCGCTCACTGACTCGCTGCGCTCGGTCGTTCGGCTGCGGCGAGCGGTATCAGCTCACTCAAAGGCGG
TAATACGGTTATCCACAGAATCAGGGGATAACGCAGGAAAGAACATGTGAGCAAAAGGCCAGCAAAAGGC
CAGGAACCGTAAAAAGGCCGCGTTGCTGGCGTTTTTCCATAGGCTCCGCCCCCCTGACGAGCATCACAAA
AATCGACGCTCAAGTCAGAGGTGGCGAAACCCGACAGGACTATAAAGATACCAGGCGTTTCCCCCTGGAA
GCTCCCTCGTGCGCTCTCCTGTTCCGACCCTGCCGCTTACCGGATACCTGTCCGCCTTTCTCCCTTCGGG
AAGCGTGGCGCTTTCTCATAGCTCACGCTGTAGGTATCTCAGTTCGGTGTAGGTCGTTCGCTCCAAGCTG
GGCTGTGTGCACGAACCCCCCGTTCAGCCCGACCGCTGCGCCTTATCCGGTAACTATCGTCTTGAGTCCA
ACCCGGTAAGACACGACTTATCGCCACTGGCAGCAGCCACTGGTAACAGGATTAGCAGAGCGAGGTATGT
AGGCGGTGCTACAGAGTTCTTGAAGTGGTGGCCTAACTACGGCTACACTAGAAGAACAGTATTTGGTATC
TGCGCTCTGCTGAAGCCAGTTACCTTCGGAAAAAGAGTTGGTAGCTCTTGATCCGGCAAACAAACCACCG
CTGGTAGCGGTGGTTTTTTTGTTTGCAAGCAGCAGATTACGCGCAGAAAAAAAGGATCTCAAGAAGATCC
TTTGATCTTTTCTACGGGGTCTGACGCTCAGTGGAACGAAAACTCACGTTAAGGGATTTTGGTCATGAGA
TTATCAAAAAGGATCTTCACCTAGATCCTTTTAAATTAAAAATGAAGTTTTAAATCAATCTAAAGTATAT
ATGAGTAAACTTGGTCTGACAGTTACCAATGCTTAATCAGTGAGGCACCTATCTCAGCGATCTGTCTATT
TCGTTCATCCATAGTTGCCTGACTCCCCGTCGTGTAGATAACTACGATACGGGAGGGCTTACCATCTGGC
CCCAGTGCTGCAATGATACCGCGAGACCCACGCTCACCGGCTCCAGATTTATCAGCAATAAACCAGCCAG
CCGGAAGGGCCGAGCGCAGAAGTGGTCCTGCAACTTTATCCGCCTCCATCCAGTCTATTAATTGTTGCCG
GGAAGCTAGAGTAAGTAGTTCGCCAGTTAATAGTTTGCGCAACGTTGTTGCCATTGCTACAGGCATCGTG
GTGTCACGCTCGTCGTTTGGTATGGCTTCATTCAGCTCCGGTTCCCAACGATCAAGGCGAGTTACATGAT
CCCCCATGTTGTGCAAAAAAGCGGTTAGCTCCTTCGGTCCTCCGATCGTTGTCAGAAGTAAGTTGGCCGC
AGTGTTATCACTCATGGTTATGGCAGCACTGCATAATTCTCTTACTGTCATGCCATCCGTAAGATGCTTT
TCTGTGACTGGTGAGTACTCAACCAAGTCATTCTGAGAATAGTGTATGCGGCGACCGAGTTGCTCTTGCC
CGGCGTCAATACGGGATAATACCGCGCCACATAGCAGAACTTTAAAAGTGCTCATCATTGGAAAACGTTC
TTCGGGGCGAAAACTCTCAAGGATCTTACCGCTGTTGAGATCCAGTTCGATGTAACCCACTCGTGCACCC
AACTGATCTTCAGCATCTTTTACTTTCACCAGCGTTTCTGGGTGAGCAAAAACAGGAAGGCAAAATGCCG
CAAAAAAGGGAATAAGGGCGACACGGAAATGTTGAATACTCATACTCTTCCTTTTTCAATATTATTGAAG
CATTTATCAGGGTTATTGTCTCATGAGCGGATACATATTTGAATGTATTTAGAAAAATAAACAAATAGGG
GTTCCGCGCACATTTCCCCGAAAAGTGCCACCTGACGT
