>Addgene plasmid #105246 | pAP1791-1 | depositor partial sequence | sequence record 199453 | insert
GGAACCGCCACGCATGTGTAGCTGCCTTCGGCTGTCTAATCCTCAGAGAACCCCGCCCCCATCCACAAAC
CCACCACTCACAGGCGGTCCCGCCTGGTTCCAGCGAGCCGCTTCCGGCACGGTAGCTCGAGAAATGAGCA
AGCGGCCACTAAGACTATGGTAGCTAGGAGTTCCAGGACTCAGTTTCCCCTTTGAGCCTCCTTTAGCGAC
TAAAGCTTGAAGCCCCACGCATCTCGACTCTCGCGCACACCGCCCTTGTTGGGCTCAGGGGCGGGGCGCC
GCCCCCGGAAGTACTTCCCCTTAAAGGCTGGGGCCTGCCGGAAATGGCGCAGCGGCAGGGAGGGGCTCTT
CACCCAGTCCGGCAGTTGAAGCTCGGCGCTCGGGTTACCCCTGCAGCGACGCCCCCTGGTCCCACAGATA
CCACTGCTGCTCCCGCCCTTTCGCTCCTCGGCCGCGCAATGGTGAGCAAGGGCGAGGAGCTGTTCACCGG
GGTGGTGCCCATCCTGGTCGAGCTGGACGGCGACGTAAACGGCCACAAGTTCAGCGTGTCCGGCGAGGGC
GAGGGCGATGCCACCTACGGCAAGCTGACCCTGAAGTTCATCTGCACCACCGGCAAGCTGCCCGTGCCCT
GGCCCACCCTCGTGACCACCCTGACCTACGGCGTGCAGTGCTTCAGCCGCTACCCCGACCACATGAAGCA
GCACGACTTCTTCAAGTCCGCCATGCCCGAAGGCTACGTCCAGGAGCGCACCATCTTCTTCAAGGACGAC
GGCAACTACAAGACCCGCGCCGAGGTGAAGTTCGAGGGCGACACCCTGGTGAACCGCATCGAGCTGAAGG
GCATCGACTTCAAGGAGGACGGCAACATCCTGGGGCACAAGCTGGAGTACAACTACAACAGCCACAACGT
CTATATCATGGCCGACAAGCAGAAGAACGGCATCAAGGTGAACTTCAAGATCCGCCACAACATCGAGGAC
GGCAGCGTGCAGCTCGCCGACCACTACCAGCAGAACACCCCCATCGGCGACGGCCCCGTGCTGCTGCCCG
ACAACCACTACCTGAGCACCCAGTCCGCCCTGAGCAAAGACCCCAACGAGAAGCGCGATCACATGGTCCT
GCTGGAGTTCGTGACCGCCGCCGGGATCACTCTCGGCATGGACGAGCTGTACAAGGGAACACGTGACGAC
GAGTACGACTACCTCTTTAAAGGTGAGGCCATGGGCTCTCGCACTCTACACAGTCCTCGTTCGGGGACCC
GGGCCACTCCCGGTGGACCCTCGTGCCGGCCACCCCTGCACTGATATAGGCCTCCCTCAGCCCTTCCTTT
TTGTGCGGTTCCGTCTCCTACCCAGCTCAGCCTCTTCTCCCCCGCTCAGACAGGGGTCCCCATCACATGC
CGCTCTCTGAGCGACCTCTCCATAGGCCTTCGCTGGCCTCAGAGCCCCTCCCTGCGTGTCCTTCCCCTGG
CGGACTGCCTTCTCCCACATCGTCGAATTCCTTTCCCCGGGTTCTACGGCCCCGCCGCTCCTCCCACCAT
CTCTCTTTTCGGGTGTAGCGCCCCCTCCCCCTCGGCGTACACCCTTCCCAGCTCGCGTCCTCTCCCGAAG
CCCCTCTG
